>Addgene plasmid #24268 | PCDNA3 T7 DLC2 | addgene partial sequence | sequence record 30564 | 24268 with CMV-F
ACTCTCTGGCTACTGAGAACCCACTGCTTACTGGCTTATCGAAATTAATACGACTCACTATAGGGAGACC
CAAGCTTATGGCTAGCATGACTGGTGGACAGCAAATGGGTGGATCCTCTGACCGGAAGGCAGTGATCAAG
AACGCAGACATGTCTGAGGACATGCAACAGGATGCCGTTGACTGTGCCACACAGGCCATGGAGAAGTACA
ACATAGAGAAGGACATTGCTGCCTATATCAAGAAGGAATTTGACAAGAAATATAACCCTACCTGGCATTG
TATCGTGGGCCGGAATTTTGGCAGCTACGTCACACACGAGACAAAGCACTTCATCTATTTTTACTTGGGT
CAAGTTGCAATCCTCCTCTTCAAGTCGGGCTAGGAATTCTGCAGATATCCATCACACTGGCGGCCGCTCG
AGCATGCATCTAGAGGGCCCTATTCTATAGTGTCACCTAAATGCTAGAGCTCGCTGATCAGCCTCGACTG
TGCCTTCTAGTTGCCAGCCATCTGTTGTTTGCCCCTCCCCCGTGCCTTCCTTGACCCTGGAAGGTGCCAC
TCCCACTGTCCTTTCCTAATAAAATGAGGAAATTGCATCGCATTGTCTGAGTAGGTGTCATTCTATTCTG
GGGGGTGGGGTGGGGCAGGACAGCAAGGGGGAGGATTGGGAAGACAATAGCAGGCATGCTGGGGATGCGG
TGGGCTCTATGGCTTCTGAGGCGGAAAGAACCAGCTGGGGCTCTAGGGGGTATCCCC
[124 nt withheld, positions 758-881]
C
[72 nt withheld, positions 883-954]
