[The description below was written by a language model from this plasmid's Addgene catalogue record.]
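Description:
PCDNA3 T7 DLC2 is a mammalian expression plasmid built on the pcDNA3 backbone (about 5.4 kb without insert). It is maintained in E. coli as a high-copy plasmid under ampicillin selection. No feature table accompanies the record, so individual backbone elements are not itemised. pcDNA3 as a standard vector drives inserts from the CMV immediate-early promoter with a downstream polyadenylation signal. It also carries a neomycin resistance cassette for G418 selection of stably transfected mammalian cells. T7 and SP6 phage promoters flank the polylinker, consistent with their listing as the sequencing primer sites for this clone.

The payload is a 306 bp insert encoding mouse DLC2, the dynein light chain LC8-type 2 protein (gene Dynll2, also known as DLC8b). It was cloned by restriction digestion between HindIII at the 5′ end and EcoRI at the 3′ end, and both sites are retained so the insert can be excised or transferred. The coding sequence is fused at its N terminus to a T7 epitope tag. This short peptide tag allows the expressed protein to be detected or immunoprecipitated with anti-T7 antibodies, and it should not be confused with the T7 promoter in the backbone.

The construct is suited to transient or stable expression of tagged DLC2 in cultured mammalian cells. The associated publication concerns JNK phosphorylation of Bim-related Bcl2 family members and Bax-dependent apoptosis. This suggests the plasmid was used to examine interactions between dynein light chains and these pro-apoptotic proteins, although the record does not describe specific experiments.
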