Addgene plasmid #24268: PCDNA3 T7 DLC2
Depositing lab: Roger Davis. Depositing organization: University of Massachusetts, Worcester. Publication: JNK phosphorylation of Bim-related members of the Bcl2 family induces Bax-dependent apoptosis. Lei K, Davis RJ. Proc Natl Acad Sci U S A. 2003 Mar 4. 100(5):2432-7. 10.1073/pnas.0438011100 PubMed 12591950.
Backbone
  Vector backbone: pcDNA3
  Backbone manufacturer: invitrogen
  Backbone size w/o insert (bp): 5446
  Vector type: Mammalian Expression
Growth in bacteria
  Bacterial resistance: Ampicillin, 100 μg/mL
  Growth temperature: 37°C
  Growth strain: DH5alpha
  Copy number: High Copy
Gene/Insert
  Gene/Insert name: DLC2
  Species: M. musculus (mouse)
  Insert size (bp): 306
  GenBank ID: NM_026556
  Entrez Gene: Dynll2 (a.k.a. 1700064A15Rik, 6720463E02Rik, C87222, DLC8, DLC8b, Dlc2)
  Tag / fusion protein: T7 (N terminal on insert)
  Cloning method: Restriction Enzyme; 5′ cloning site Hind III (not destroyed); 3′ cloning site EcoRI (not destroyed)
  Sequencing primers: 5′ T7; 3′ SP6
Terms and licenses: Academic/Nonprofit Terms; Industry Terms: Not Available to Industry
How to cite: PCDNA3 T7 DLC2 was a gift from Roger Davis (Addgene plasmid # 24268 ; http://n2t.net/addgene:24268 ; RRID:Addgene_24268)
